Addgene plasmid #231145: VirTREX2-HLDel-2_NbPDS
Purpose: T-DNA encoding TRV2 with TREX2 and mobile gRNA targeting NbPDS
Depositing lab: Daniel Voytas. Depositing organization: University of Minnesota. Publication: Heritable, multinucleotide deletions in plants using viral delivery of a repair exonuclease and guide RNAs. Liu D, Myers EA, Xuan S, Prichard LE, Donahue LI, Ellison EE, Starker CG, Voytas DF. Plant Physiol. 2024 Mar 29;194(4):2229-2239. doi: 10.1093/plphys/kiae015. PubMed 38243587.
Backbone
  Vector backbone: pEE083
  Vector type: Plant Expression
Growth in bacteria
  Bacterial resistance: Kanamycin, 50 μg/mL
  Growth temperature: 37°C
  Growth strain: DH5alpha
  Copy number: High Copy
Gene/Insert
  Gene/Insert name: TREX2 and mobile gRNA targeting NbPDS
  gRNA/shRNA sequence: TTGGTAGTAGCGACTCCATG
  Species: M. musculus (mouse); Nicotiana benthamania
  Promoter: PEBV sub-genomic
  Cloning method: Restriction Enzyme; 5′ cloning site unknown (unknown if destroyed)
Terms and licenses: Academic/Nonprofit Terms; Industry Terms: Not Available to Industry
Depositor comments: also contains mobile sequences from tRNAIleu, RNA-binding protein Com and RNA aptamer com
How to cite: VirTREX2-HLDel-2_NbPDS was a gift from Daniel Voytas (Addgene plasmid # 231145 ; http://n2t.net/addgene:231145 ; RRID:Addgene_231145)
