[The description below was written by a language model from this plasmid's Addgene catalogue record and pLannotate feature annotations shown in this document.]
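Description:
VirTREX2-HLDel-2_NbPDS is a binary T-DNA plasmid (backbone pEE083, about 12.1 kb) that launches an engineered tobacco rattle virus RNA2 (TRV2) genome in plants for virus-mediated genome editing. It carries a high-copy ColE1/pUC-type origin with a bom site for propagation in E. coli. The pVS1 oriV, RepA and StaA functions provide replication and stable maintenance in Agrobacterium, and an aphA-3 kanamycin resistance gene provides bacterial selection. No plant selectable marker is annotated between the T-DNA borders.

Between the nopaline-type left and right borders, an enhanced (duplicated-enhancer) CaMV 35S promoter drives transcription of the viral cDNA, which includes the TRV coat protein gene. Downstream lies the cargo, which the record states is expressed from a PEBV subgenomic promoter. The cargo comprises the phage Mu Com RNA-binding protein coding sequence, the mouse TREX2 3' exonuclease, and a guide RNA on the Streptococcus pyogenes Cas9 scaffold targeting the Nicotiana benthamiana phytoene desaturase gene (NbPDS). A tRNA element follows the guide. The depositor describes this as a tRNA-Ile mobility sequence and also notes a com RNA aptamer, which is not separately annotated. The viral 3' tRNA-like structure is followed by a hammerhead ribozyme, which presumably trims the transcript to an authentic viral end, and then by the NOS terminator.

No Cas9 gene is annotated, so the nuclease would presumably have to be supplied separately, for example by a Cas9-expressing plant, and a TRV1 construct would likewise be needed for infection. Co-delivering TREX2 with a mobile guide is intended to bias repair of Cas9 breaks towards multinucleotide deletions, and to allow edits to reach the germline and be inherited. PDS is a common visual target because its loss causes photobleaching.
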