Features (pLannotate 1.2.2; 22 found; start..end, strand, type, name):
    361..400     +  ncRNA          TLS-PK6: Accession: RF01101 - Pseudoknot of tRNA-like structure
    396..451     +  ncRNA          Hammerhead 3: Accession: RF00008 - Hammerhead ribozyme (type III)
    461..479     +  CDS            9xHis (fragment): 9xHis affinity tag
    514..766     +  terminator     NOS terminator: nopaline synthase terminator and poly(A) signal
    788..812     +  misc_feature   RB T-DNA repeat: right border repeat from nopaline C58 T-DNA
   1152..1553    +  CDS            Y4CG_SINFN (fragment): Protein inferred from homology: Swiss-Prot protein existence level 3. From Sinorhizobium fredii (strain NBRC 101917 / NGR234).
   2113..2742    +  CDS            pVS1 StaA: stability protein from the Pseudomonas plasmid pVS1 (Heeb et al., 2000)
   3171..4244    +  CDS            pVS1 RepA: replication protein from the Pseudomonas plasmid pVS1 (Heeb et al., 2000)
   4310..4504    +  rep_origin     pVS1 oriV: origin of replication for the Pseudomonas plasmid pVS1 (Heeb et al., 2000)
   4707..4746    +  CDS            rop (fragment): Rop protein, which maintains plasmids at low copy number; rop
   4848..4988    +  misc_feature   bom: basis of mobility region from pBR322
   5174..5762    -  rep_origin     ori: high-copy-number ColE1/pMB1/pBR322/pUC origin of replication
   5870..5939    -  ncRNA          RNA-OUT: Accession: RF00240 - RNA-OUT
   7187..7981    -  CDS            KanR: aminoglycoside phosphotransferase; aphA-3; confers resistance to kanamycin
   8406..8430    +  misc_feature   LB T-DNA repeat: left border repeat from nopaline C58 T-DNA
   8533..8553    -  misc_feature   MCS (fragment): pUC18/19 multiple cloning site
   8628..9302    +  promoter       CaMV 35S promoter (enhanced): cauliflower mosaic virus 35S promoter with a duplicated enhancer region
   9862..10473   +  CDS            CP: CAPSD_TRVPP - Experimental evidence at protein level: Swiss-Prot protein existence level 1. Capsid protein self-assembles to form rod-shaped virions about 22 nm in diameter with a central canal enclosing the viral genomic RNA. From Tobacco rattle virus (isolate PpK20) (TRV).
  10839..11024   +  CDS            com: COM_BPMU - Experimental evidence at protein level: Swiss-Prot protein existence level 1. Trans-acting positive regulator required for mom mRNA translation. Binds the com-mom mRNA 5' and destabilizes a translation inhibition stem to expose mom translation start signals. From Escherichia phage Mu (Bacteriophage Mu).
  11133..11840   +  CDS            Trex2: TREX2_MOUSE - Experimental evidence at protein level: Swiss-Prot protein existence level 1. Exonuclease with a preference for double-stranded DNA with mismatched 3' termini. May play a role in DNA repair. From Mus musculus (Mouse).
  11886..11953   +  misc_RNA       tracrRNA (fragment): trans-activating CRISPR RNA for the Streptococcus pyogenes CRISPR/Cas9 system
  12024..12097   +  ncRNA          tRNA: Accession: RF00005 - tRNA
>Addgene plasmid #231145 | VirTREX2-HLDel-2_NbPDS | addgene full sequence | sequence record 458077 | Addgene NGS Result
CCGGGCATGTCCCGAAGACATTAAACTACGGTTCTTTAAGTAGATCCGTGTCTGAAGTTTTAGGTTCAAT
TTAAACCTACGAGATTGACATTCTCGACTGATCTTGATTGATCGGTAAGTCTTTTGTAATTTAATTTTCT
TTTTGATTTTATTTTAAATTGTTATCTGTTTCTGTGTATAGACTGTTTGAGATCGGCGTTTGGCCGACTC
ATTGTCTTACCATAGGGGAACGGACTTTGTTTGTGTTGTTATTTTATTTGTATTTTATTAAAATTCTCAA
CGATCTGAAAAAGCCTCGCGGCTAAGAGATTGTTGGGGGGTGAGTAAGTACTTTTAAAGTGATGATGGTT
ACAAAGGCAAAAGGGGTAAAACCCCTCGCCTACGTAAGCGTTATTACGCCCGTCTGTACTTATATCAGTA
CACTGACGAGTCCCTAAAGGACGAAACGGGAGAACGCTAGCCACCACCACCACCACCACGTGTGAATTAC
AGGTGACCAGCTCGAATTTCCCCGATCGTTCAAACATTTGGCAATAAAGTTTCTTAAGATTGAATCCTGT
TGCCGGTCTTGCGATGATTATCATATAATTTCTGTTGAATTACGTTAAGCATGTAATAATTAACATGTAA
TGCATGACGTTATTTATGAGATGGGTTTTTATGATTAGAGTCCCGCAATTATACATTTAATACGCGATAG
AAAACAAAATATAGCGCGCAAACTAGGATAAATTATCGCGCGCGGTGTCATCTATGTTACTAGATCGGGA
ATTAAACTATCAGTGTTTGACAGGATATATTGGCGGGTAAACCTAAGAGAAAAGAGCGTTTATTAGAATA
ATCGGATATTTAAAAGGGCGTGAAAAGGTTTATCCGTTCGTCCATTTGTATGTGCATGCCAACCACAGGG
TTCCCCTCGGGATCAAAGTACTTTGATCCAACCCCTCCGCTGCTATAGTGCAGTCGGCTTCTGACGTTCA
GTGCAGCCGTCTTCTGAAAACGACATGTCGCACAAGTCCTAAGTTACGCGACAGGCTGCCGCCCTGCCCT
TTTCCTGGCGTTTTCTTGTCGCGTGTTTTAGTCGCATAAAGTAGAATACTTGCGACTAGAACCGGAGACA
TTACGCCATGAACAAGAGCGCCGCCGCTGGCCTGCTGGGCTATGCCCGCGTCAGCACCGACGACCAGGAC
TTGACCAACCAACGGGCCGAACTGCACGCGGCCGGCTGCACCAAGCTGTTTTCCGAGAAGATCACCGGCA
CCAGGCGCGACCGCCCGGAGCTGGCCAGGATGCTTGACCACCTACGCCCTGGCGACGTTGTGACAGTGAC
CAGGCTAGACCGCCTGGCCCGCAGCACCCGCGACCTACTGGACATTGCCGAGCGCATCCAGGAGGCCGGC
GCGGGCCTGCGTAGCCTGGCAGAGCCGTGGGCCGACACCACCACGCCGGCCGGCCGCATGGTGTTGACCG
TGTTCGCCGGCATTGCCGAGTTCGAGCGTTCCCTAATCATCGACCGCACCCGGAGCGGGCGCGAGGCCGC
CAAGGCCCGAGGCGTGAAGTTTGGCCCCCGCCCTACCCTCACCCCGGCACAGATCGCGCACGCCCGCGAG
CTGATCGACCAGGAAGGCCGCACCGTGAAAGAGGCGGCTGCACTGCTTGGCGTGCATCGCTCGACCCTGT
ACCGCGCACTTGAGCGCAGCGAGGAAGTGACGCCCACCGAGGCCAGGCGGCGCGGTGCCTTCCGTGAGGA
CGCATTGACCGAGGCCGACGCCCTGGCGGCCGCCGAGAATGAACGCCAAGAGGAACAAGCATGAAACCGC
ACCAGGACGGCCAGGACGAACCGTTTTTCATTACCGAAGAGATCGAGGCGGAGATGATCGCGGCCGGGTA
CGTGTTCGAGCCGCCCGCGCACGTCTCAACCGTGCGGCTGCATGAAATCCTGGCCGGTTTGTCTGATGCC
AAGCTGGCGGCCTGGCCGGCCAGCTTGGCCGCTGAAGAAACCGAGCGCCGCCGTCTAAAAAGGTGATGTG
TATTTGAGTAAAACAGCTTGCGTCATGCGGTCGCTGCGTATATGATGCGATGAGTAAATAAACAAATACG
CAAGGGGAACGCATGAAGGTTATCGCTGTACTTAACCAGAAAGGCGGGTCAGGCAAGACGACCATCGCAA
CCCATCTAGCCCGCGCCCTGCAACTCGCCGGGGCCGATGTTCTGTTAGTCGATTCCGATCCCCAGGGCAG
TGCCCGCGATTGGGCGGCCGTGCGGGAAGATCAACCGCTAACCGTTGTCGGCATCGACCGCCCGACGATT
GACCGCGACGTGAAGGCCATCGGCCGGCGCGACTTCGTAGTGATCGACGGAGCGCCCCAGGCGGCGGACT
TGGCTGTGTCCGCGATCAAGGCAGCCGACTTCGTGCTGATTCCGGTGCAGCCAAGCCCTTACGACATATG
GGCCACCGCCGACCTGGTGGAGCTGGTTAAGCAGCGCATTGAGGTCACGGATGGAAGGCTACAAGCGGCC
TTTGTCGTGTCGCGGGCGATCAAAGGCACGCGCATCGGCGGTGAGGTTGCCGAGGCGCTGGCCGGGTACG
AGCTGCCCATTCTTGAGTCCCGTATCACGCAGCGCGTGAGCTACCCAGGCACTGCCGCCGCCGGCACAAC
CGTTCTTGAATCAGAACCCGAGGGCGACGCTGCCCGCGAGGTCCAGGCGCTGGCCGCTGAAATTAAATCA
AAACTCATTTGAGTTAATGAGGTAAAGAGAAAATGAGCAAAAGCACAAACACGCTAAGTGCCGGCCGTCC
GAGCGCACGCAGCAGCAAGGCTGCAACGTTGGCCAGCCTGGCAGACACGCCAGCCATGAAGCGGGTCAAC
TTTCAGTTGCCGGCGGAGGATCACACCAAGCTGAAGATGTACGCGGTACGCCAAGGCAAGACCATTACCG
AGCTGCTATCTGAATACATCGCGCAGCTACCAGAGTAAATGAGCAAATGAATAAATGAGTAGATGAATTT
TAGCGGCTAAAGGAGGCGGCATGGAAAATCAAGAACAACCAGGCACCGACGCCGTGGAATGCCCCATGTG
TGGAGGAACGGGCGGTTGGCCAGGCGTAAGCGGCTGGGTTGCCTGCCGGCCCTGCAATGGCACTGGAACC
CCCAAGCCCGAGGAATCGGCGTGAGCGGTCGCAAACCATCCGGCCCGGTACAAATCGGCGCGGCGCTGGG
TGATGACCTGGTGGAGAAGTTGAAGGCCGCGCAGGCCGCCCAGCGGCAACGCATCGAGGCAGAAGCACGC
CCCGGTGAATCGTGGCAAGCGGCCGCTGATCGAATCCGCAAAGAATCCCGGCAACCGCCGGCAGCCGGTG
CGCCGTCGATTAGGAAGCCGCCCAAGGGCGACGAGCAACCAGATTTTTTCGTTCCGATGCTCTATGACGT
GGGCACCCGCGATAGTCGCAGCATCATGGACGTGGCCGTTTTCCGTCTGTCGAAGCGTGACCGACGAGCT
GGCGAGGTGATCCGCTACGAGCTTCCAGACGGGCACGTAGAGGTTTCCGCAGGGCCGGCCGGCATGGCCA
GTGTGTGGGATTACGACCTGGTACTGATGGCGGTTTCCCATCTAACCGAATCCATGAACCGATACCGGGA
AGGGAAGGGAGACAAGCCCGGCCGCGTGTTCCGTCCACACGTTGCGGACGTACTCAAGTTCTGCCGGCGA
GCCGATGGCGGAAAGCAGAAAGACGACCTGGTAGAAACCTGCATTCGGTTAAACACCACGCACGTTGCCA
TGCAGCGTACGAAGAAGGCCAAGAACGGCCGCCTGGTGACGGTATCCGAGGGTGAAGCCTTGATTAGCCG
CTACAAGATCGTAAAGAGCGAAACCGGGCGGCCGGAGTACATCGAGATCGAGCTAGCTGATTGGATGTAC
CGCGAGATCACAGAAGGCAAGAACCCGGACGTGCTGACGGTTCACCCCGATTACTTTTTGATCGATCCCG
GCATCGGCCGTTTTCTCTACCGCCTGGCACGCCGCGCCGCAGGCAAGGCAGAAGCCAGATGGTTGTTCAA
GACGATCTACGAACGCAGTGGCAGCGCCGGAGAGTTCAAGAAGTTCTGTTTCACCGTGCGCAAGCTGATC
GGGTCAAATGACCTGCCGGAGTACGATTTGAAGGAGGAGGCGGGGCAGGCTGGCCCGATCCTAGTCATGC
GCTACCGCAACCTGATCGAGGGCGAAGCATCCGCCGGTTCCTAATGTACGGAGCAGATGCTAGGGCAAAT
TGCCCTAGCAGGGGAAAAAGGTCGAAAAGGTCTCTTTCCTGTGGATAGCACGTACATTGGGAACCCAAAG
CCGTACATTGGGAACCGGAACCCGTACATTGGGAACCCAAAGCCGTACATTGGGAACCGGTCACACATGT
AAGTGACTGATATAAAAGAGAAAAAAGGCGATTTTTCCGCCTAAAACTCTTTAAAACTTATTAAAACTCT
TAAAACCCGCCTGGCCTGTGCATAACTGTCTGGCCAGCGCACAGCCGAAGAGCTGCAAAAAGCGCCTACC
CTTCGGTCGCTGCGCTCCCTACGCCCCGCCGCTTCGCGTCGGCCTATCGCGGCCGCTGGCCGCTCAAAAA
TGGCTGGCCTACGGCCAGGCAATCTACCAGGGCGCGGACAAGCCGCGCCGTCGCCACTCGACCGCCGGCG
CCCACATCAAGGCACCCTGCCTCGCGCGTTTCGGTGATGACGGTGAAAACCTCTGACACATGCAGCTCCC
GGAGACGGTCACAGCTTGTCTGTAAGCGGATGCCGGGAGCAGACAAGCCCGTCAGGGCGCGTCAGCGGGT
GTTGGCGGGTGTCGGGGCGCAGCCATGACCCAGTCACGTAGCGATAGCGGAGTGTATACTGGCTTAACTA
TGCGGCATCAGAGCAGATTGTACTGAGAGTGCACCATATGCGGTGTGAAATACCGCACAGATGCGTAAGG
AGAAAATACCGCATCAGGCGCTCTTCCGCTTCCTCGCTCACTGACTCGCTGCGCTCGGTCGTTCGGCTGC
GGCGAGCGGTATCAGCTCACTCAAAGGCGGTAATACGGTTATCCACAGAATCAGGGGATAACGCAGGAAA
GAACATGTGAGCAAAAGGCCAGCAAAAGGCCAGGAACCGTAAAAAGGCCGCGTTGCTGGCGTTTTTCCAT
AGGCTCCGCCCCCCTGACGAGCATCACAAAAATCGACGCTCAAGTCAGAGGTGGCGAAACCCGACAGGAC
TATAAAGATACCAGGCGTTTCCCCCTGGAAGCTCCCTCGTGCGCTCTCCTGTTCCGACCCTGCCGCTTAC
CGGATACCTGTCCGCCTTTCTCCCTTCGGGAAGCGTGGCGCTTTCTCATAGCTCACGCTGTAGGTATCTC
AGTTCGGTGTAGGTCGTTCGCTCCAAGCTGGGCTGTGTGCACGAACCCCCCGTTCAGCCCGACCGCTGCG
CCTTATCCGGTAACTATCGTCTTGAGTCCAACCCGGTAAGACACGACTTATCGCCACTGGCAGCAGCCAC
TGGTAACAGGATTAGCAGAGCGAGGTATGTAGGCGGTGCTACAGAGTTCTTGAAGTGGTGGCCTAACTAC
GGCTACACTAGAAGGACAGTATTTGGTATCTGCGCTCTGCTGAAGCCAGTTACCTTCGGAAAAAGAGTTG
GTAGCTCTTGATCCGGCAAACAAACCACCGCTGGTAGCGGTGGTTTTTTTGTTTGCAAGCAGCAGATTAC
GCGCAGAAAAAAAGGATCTCAAGAAGATCCTTTGATCTTTTCTACGGGGTCTGACGCTCAGTGGAACGAA
AACTCACGTTAAGGGCTGATGAATCCCCTAATGATTTTTATCAAAATCATTAAGTTAAGGTAGATACACA
TCTTGTCATATGATCAAATGGTTTCGCCAAAAATCAATAATCAGACAACAAAATGTGCGAACTCGATATT
TTACACGACTCTCTTTACCAATTCTGCCCCGAATTACACTTAAAACGACTCAACAGCTTAACGTTGGCTT
GCCACGCCTTACTTGACTGTAAAACTCTCACTCTTACCGAACTTGGCCGTAACCTGCCAACCAAAGCGAG
AACAAAACATAACATCAAACGAATCGACCGATTGTTAGGTAATCGTCACCTCCACAAAGAGCGACTCGCT
GTATACCGTTGGCATGCTAGCTTTATCTGTTCGGGCAATACGATGCCCATTGTACTTGTTGACTGGTCTG
ATATCCGTGAGCAAAAACGGCTTATGGTATTGCGAGCTTCAGTCGCACTACACGGTCGTTCTGTTACTCT
TTATGAGAAAGCGTTCCCGCTTTCAGAGCAATGTTCAAAGAAAGCTCATGACCAATTTCTAGCCGACCTT
GCGAGCATTCTACCGAGTAACACCACACCGCTCATTGTCAGTGATGCTGGCTTTAAAGTGCCATGGTATA
AATCCGTTGAGAAGCTGGGTTGGTACTGGTTAAGTCGAGTAAGAGGAAAAGTACAATATGCAGACCTAGG
AGCGGAAAACTGGAAACCTATCAGCAACTTACATGATATGTCATCTAGTCACTCAAAGACTTTAGGCTAT
AAGAGGCTGACTAAAAGCAATCCAATCTCATGCCAAATTCTATTGTATAAATCTCGCTCTAAAGGCCGAA
AAAATCAGCGCTCGACACGGACTCATTGTCACCACCCGTCACCTAAAATCTACTCAGCGTCGGCAAAGGA
GCCATGGATTCTAGCAACTAACTTACCTGTTGAAATTCGAACACCCAAACAACTTGTTAATATCTATTCG
AAGCGAATGCAGATTGAAGAAACCTTCCGAGACTTGAAAAGTCCTGCCTACGGACTAGGCCTACGCCATA
GCCGAACGAGCAGCTCAGAGCGTTTTGATATCATGCTGCTAATCGCCCTGATGCTTCAACTAACATGTTG
GCTTGCGGGCGTTCATGCTCAGAAACAAGGTTGGGACAAGCACTTCCAGGCTAACACAGTCAGAAATCGA
AACGTACTCTCAACAGTTCGCTTAGGCATGGAAGTTTTGCGGCATTCTGGCTACACAATAACAAGGGAAG
ACTCACTCGTGGCTGCAACCCTGCTTACTCAAAATCTATTCACACATGGTTACGTTTTGGGGAAATTATG
AGGGGATCTCTCAGCGTTAAGGGATTTTGGTCATGCATTCTAGGTACTAAAACAATTCATCCAGTAAAAT
ATAATATTTTATTTTCTCCCAATCAGGCTTGATCCCCAGTAAGTCAAAAAATAGCTCGACATACTGTTCT
TCCCCGATATCCTCCCTGATCGACCGGACGCAGAAGGCAATGTCATACCACTTGTCCGCCCTGCCGCTTC
TCCCAAGATCAATAAAGCCACTTACTTTGCCATCTTTCACAAAGATGTTGCTGTCTCCCAGGTCGCCGTG
GGAAAAGACAAGTTCCTCTTCGGGCTTTTCCGTCTTTAAAAAATCATACAGCTCGCGCGGATCTTTAAAT
GGAGTGTCTTCTTCCCAGTTTTCGCAATCCACATCGGCCAGATCGTTATTCAGTAAGTAATCCAATTCGG
CTAAGCGGCTGTCTAAGCTATTCGTATAGGGACAATCCGATATGTCGATGGAGTGAAAGAGCCTGATGCA
CTCCGCATACAGCTCGATAATCTTTTCAGGGCTTTGTTCATCTTCATACTCTTCCGAGCAAAGGACGCCA
TCGGCCTCACTCATGAGCAGATTGCTCCAGCCATCATGCCGTTCAAAGTGCAGGACCTTTGGAACAGGCA
GCTTTCCTTCCAGCCATAGCATCATGTCCTTTTCCCGTTCCACATCATAGGTGGTCCCTTTATACCGGCT
GTCCGTCATTTTTAAATATAGGTTTTCATTTTCTCCCACCAGCTTATATACCTTAGCAGGAGACATTCCT
TCCGTATCTTTTACGCAGCGGTATTTTTCGATCAGTTTTTTCAATTCCGGTGATATTCTCATTTTAGCCA
TTTATTATTTCCTTCCTCTTTTCTACAGTATTTAAAGATACCCCAAGAAGCTAATTATAACAAGACGAAC
TCCAATTCACTGTTCCTTGCATTCTAAAACCTTAAATACCAGAAAACAGCTTTTTCAAAGTTGTTTTCAA
AGTTGGCGTATAACATAGTATCGACGGAGCCGATTTTGAAACCGCGGTGATCACAGGCAGCAACGCTCTG
TCATCGTTACAATCAACATGCTACCCTCCGCGAGATCATCCGTGTTTCAAACCCGGCAGCTTAGTTGCCG
TTCTTCCGAATAGCATCGGTAACATGAGCAAAGTCTGCCGCCTTACAACGGCTCTCCCGCTGACGCCGTC
CCGGACTGATGGGCTGCCTGTATCGAGTGGTGATTTTGTGCCGAGCTGCCGGTCGGGGAGCTGTTGGCTG
GCTGGTGGCAGGATATATTGTGGTGTAAACAAATTGACGCTTAGACAACTTAATAACACATTGCGGACGT
TTTTAATGTACTGAATTAACGCCGAATTAATTCCTAGGCCACCATGTTGGGCCCGGCGCGCCAAGCTTGC
ATGCCTGCAGGTCAACATGGTGGAGCACGACACTCTCGTCTACTCCAAGAATATCAAAGATACAGTCTCA
GAAGACCAGAGGGCTATTGAGACTTTTCAACAAAGGGTAATATCGGGAAACCTCCTCGGATTCCATTGCC
CAGCTATCTGTCACTTCATCGAAAGGACAGTAGAAAAGGAAGATGGCTTCTACAAATGCCATCATTGCGA
TAAAGGAAAGGCTATCGTTCAAGATGCCTCTACCGACAGTGGTCCCAAAGATGGACCCCCACCCACGAGG
AACATCGTGGAAAAAGAAGACGTTCCAACCACGTCTTCAAAGCAAGTGGATTGATGTGATGGTCAACATG
GTGGAGCACGACACTCTCGTCTACTCCAAGAATATCAAAGATACAGTCTCAGAAGACCAGAGGGCTATTG
AGACTTTTCAACAAAGGGTAATATCGGGAAACCTCCTCGGATTCCATTGCCCAGCTATCTGTCACTTCAT
CGAAAGGACAGTAGAAAAGGAAGATGGCTTCTACAAATGCCATCATTGCGATAAAGGAAAGGCTATCGTT
CAAGATGCCTCTACCGACAGTGGTCCCAAAGATGGACCCCCACCCACGAGGAACATCGTGGAAAAAGAAG
ACGTTCCAACCACGTCTTCAAAGCAAGTGGATTGATGTGATATCTCCACTGACGTAAGGGATGACGCACA
ATCCCACTATCCTTCGCAAGACCCTTCCTCTATATAAGGAAGTTCATTTCATTTGGAGAGGATAAAACAT
TGCACCTATGGTGTTGCCCTGGCTGGGGTATGTCAGTGATCGCAGTAGAATGTACTAATTGACAAGTTGG
AGAATACGGTAGAACGTCCTTATCCAACACAGCCTTTATCCCTCTCCCTGACGAGGTTTTTGTCAGTGTA
ATATTTCTTTTTGAACTATCCAGCTTAGTACCGTACGGGAAAGTGACTGGTGTGCTTATCTTTGAAATGT
TACTTTGGGTTTCGGTTCTTTAGGTTAGTAAGAAAGCACTTGTCTTCTCATACAAAGGAAAACCTGAGAC
GTATCGCTTACGAAAGTAGCAATGAAAGAAAGGTGGTGGTTTTAATCGCTACCGCAAAAACGATGGGGTC
GTTTTAATTAACTTCTCCTACGCAAGCGTCTAAACGGACGTTGGGGTTTTGCTAGTTTCTTTAGAGAAAA
CTAGCTAAGTCTTTAATGTTATCATTAGAGATGGCATAAATATAATACTTGTGTCTGCTGATAAGATCAT
TTTAATTTGGACGATTAGACTTGTTGAACTACAGGTTACTGAATCACTTGCGCTAATCAACATGGGAGAT
ATGTACGATGAATCATTTGACAAGTCGGGCGGTCCTGCTGACTTGATGGACGATTCTTGGGTGGAATCAG
TTTCGTGGAAAGATCTGTTGAAGAAGTTACACAGCATAAAATTTGCACTACAGTCTGGTAGAGATGAGAT
CACTGGGTTACTAGCGGCACTGAATAGACAGTGTCCTTATTCACCATATGAGCAGTTTCCAGATAAGAAG
GTGTATTTCCTTTTAGACTCACGGGCTAACAGTGCTCTTGGTGTGATTCAGAACGCTTCAGCGTTCAAGA
GACGAGCTGATGAGAAGAATGCAGTGGCGGGTGTTACAAATATTCCTGCGAATCCAAACACAACGGTTAC
GACGAACCAAGGGAGTACTACTACTACCAAGGCGAACACTGGCTCGACTTTGGAAGAAGACTTGTACACT
TATTACAAATTCGATGATGCCTCTACAGCTTTCCACAAATCTCTAACTTCGTTAGAGAACATGGAGTTGA
AGAGTTATTACCGAAGGAACTTTGAGAAAGTATTCGGGATTAAGTTTGGTGGAGCAGCTGCTAGTTCATC
TGCACCGCCTCCAGCGAGTGGAGGTCCGATACGTCCTAATCCCTAGGGATTTAAGGACGTGAACTCTGTT
GAGATCTCTGTGAAATTCAGAGGGTGGGTGATACCATATTCACTGATGCCATTAGCGACATCTAAATAGG
GCTAATTGTGACTAATTTGAGGGAATTTCCTTTACCATTGACGTCAGTGTCGTTGGTAGCATTTGAGTTT
CGGAGCATCTTGTTCTGGGGTTTCACACTATCTTTAGAGAAAGTGTTAAGTTAATTAAGTTATCTTAATT
AAGAGCATAATTATACTGATTTGTCTCTCGTTGATAGAGTCTATCATTCTGTTACTAAAAATTTGACAAC
TCGGTTTGCTGACCTACTGGTTACTGTATCACTTACCCGAGTTAACGAGTCTAGAAACATGAAGAGTATC
CGTTGTAAGAACTGTAATAAGCTTTTATTTAAGGCCGACAGCTTCGATCATATAGAGATAAGATGCCCAC
GTTGTAAGAGGCATATCATTATGTTAAACGCTTGTGAGCACCCAACTGAGAAGCATTGCGGAAAAAGAGA
GAAGATTACACATTCTGACGAGACAGTTCGTTACTCAGGCTCCGAAACCCCTGGTACGTCTGAAAGCGCT
ACACCGGAGTCTATGAAAAGAACTGCTGATGGATCAGAATTTGAAAGCCCGAAAAAAAAAAGAAAGGTTT
CAATGTCTGAGCCACCTCGGGCTGAGACCTTTGTATTCCTGGACCTAGAAGCCACTGGGCTCCCAAACAT
GGACCCTGAGATTGCAGAGATATCCCTTTTTGCTGTTCACCGCTCTTCCCTGGAGAACCCAGAACGGGAT
GATTCTGGTTCCTTGGTGCTGCCCCGTGTTCTGGACAAGCTCACACTGTGCATGTGCCCGGAGCGCCCCT
TTACTGCCAAGGCCAGTGAGATTACTGGTTTGAGCAGCGAAAGCCTGATGCACTGCGGGAAGGCTGGTTT
CAATGGCGCTGTGGTAAGGACACTGCAGGGCTTCCTAAGCCGCCAGGAGGGCCCCATCTGCCTTGTGGCC
CACAATGGCTTCGATTATGACTTCCCACTGCTGTGCACGGAGCTACAACGTCTGGGTGCCCATCTGCCCC
AAGACACTGTCTGCCTGGACACACTGCCTGCATTGCGGGGCCTGGACCGTGCTCACAGCCACGGCACCAG
GGCTCAAGGCCGCAAAAGCTACAGCCTGGCCAGTCTCTTCCACCGCTACTTCCAGGCTGAACCCAGTGCT
GCCCATTCAGCAGAAGGTGATGTGCACACCCTGCTTCTGATCTTCCTGCATCGTGCTCCTGAGCTGCTCG
CCTGGGCAGATGAGCAGGCCCGCAGCTGGGCTCATATTGAGCCCATGTACGTGCCACCTGATGGTCCAAG
CCTCGAAGCCTAATCCCTTGGTAGTAGCGACTCCATGGTTTAAGAGCTATGCTGGAAACAGCATAGCAAG
TTTAAATAAGGCTAGTCCGTTATCAACTTGAAAAAGTGGCACCGAGTCGGTGCGGGAGCCTGAATGCCTG
CGAGCATCGCCTGCTGCGCTGAATGCCTGCGAGCATCCGCAGCAGTTCCCTCCCGCTCCCGTAGCTCAGT
TGGTTAGAGCGTTGGTCTTATGAGCCGAAGGTCGCGGGTTCGAGCCCCGCCGGAAGCAAGTG
